>Addgene plasmid #112359 | pMAZ-donor | depositor full sequence | sequence record 211750 | Full Sequence
GACCTGCAGGCATGCAAGCTTGGCGTAATCATGGTCATAGCTGTTTCCTGTGTGAAATTGTTATCCGCTC
ACAATTCCACACAACATACGAGCCGGAAGCATAAAGTGTAAAGCCTGGGGTGCCTAATGAGTGAGCTAAC
TCACATTAATTGCGTTGCGCTCACTGCCCGCTTTCCAGTCGGGAAACCTGTCGTGCCAGCTGCATTAATG
AATCGGCCAACGCGCGGGGAGAGGCGGTTTGCGTATTGGGCGCTCTTCCGCTTCCTCGCTCACTGACTCG
CTGCGCTCGGTCGTTCGGCTGCGGCGAGCGGTATCAGCTCACTCAAAGGCGGTAATACGGTTATCCACAG
AATCAGGGGATAACGCAGGAAAGAACATGTGAGCAAAAGGCCAGCAAAAGGCCAGGAACCGTAAAAAGGC
CGCGTTGCTGGCGTTTTTCCATAGGCTCCGCCCCCCTGACGAGCATCACAAAAATCGACGCTCAAGTCAG
AGGTGGCGAAACCCGACAGGACTATAAAGATACCAGGCGTTTCCCCCTGGAAGCTCCCTCGTGCGCTCTC
CTGTTCCGACCCTGCCGCTTACCGGATACCTGTCCGCCTTTCTCCCTTCGGGAAGCGTGGCGCTTTCTCA
TAGCTCACGCTGTAGGTATCTCAGTTCGGTGTAGGTCGTTCGCTCCAAGCTGGGCTGTGTGCACGAACCC
CCCGTTCAGCCCGACCGCTGCGCCTTATCCGGTAACTATCGTCTTGAGTCCAACCCGGTAAGACACGACT
TATCGCCACTGGCAGCAGCCACTGGTAACAGGATTAGCAGAGCGAGGTATGTAGGCGGTGCTACAGAGTT
CTTGAAGTGGTGGCCTAACTACGGCTACACTAGAAGGACAGTATTTGGTATCTGCGCTCTGCTGAAGCCA
GTTACCTTCGGAAAAAGAGTTGGTAGCTCTTGATCCGGCAAACAAACCACCGCTGGTAGCGGTGGTTTTT
TTGTTTGCAAGCAGCAGATTACGCGCAGAAAAAAAGGATCTCAAGAAGATCCTTTGATCTTTTCTACGGG
GTCTGACGCTCAGTGGAACGAAAACTCACGTTAAGGGATTTTGGTCATGAGATTATCAAAAAGGATCTTC
ACCTAGATCCTTTTAAATTAAAAATGAAGTTTTAAATCAATCTAAAGTATATATGAGTAAACTTGGTCTG
ACAGTTACCAATGCTTAATCAGTGAGGCACCTATCTCAGCGATCTGTCTATTTCGTTCATCCATAGTTGC
CTGACTCCCCGTCGTGTAGATAACTACGATACGGGAGGGCTTACCATCTGGCCCCAGTGCTGCAATGATA
CCGCGAGACCCACGCTCACCGGCTCCAGATTTATCAGCAATAAACCAGCCAGCCGGAAGGGCCGAGCGCA
GAAGTGGTCCTGCAACTTTATCCGCCTCCATCCAGTCTATTAATTGTTGCCGGGAAGCTAGAGTAAGTAG
TTCGCCAGTTAATAGTTTGCGCAACGTTGTTGCCATTGCTACAGGCATCGTGGTGTCACGCTCGTCGTTT
GGTATGGCTTCATTCAGCTCCGGTTCCCAACGATCAAGGCGAGTTACATGATCCCCCATGTTGTGCAAAA
AAGCGGTTAGCTCCTTCGGTCCTCCGATCGTTGTCAGAAGTAAGTTGGCCGCAGTGTTATCACTCATGGT
TATGGCAGCACTGCATAATTCTCTTACTGTCATGCCATCCGTAAGATGCTTTTCTGTGACTGGTGAGTAC
TCAACCAAGTCATTCTGAGAATAGTGTATGCGGCGACCGAGTTGCTCTTGCCCGGCGTCAATACGGGATA
ATACCGCGCCACATAGCAGAACTTTAAAAGTGCTCATCATTGGAAAACGTTCTTCGGGGCGAAAACTCTC
AAGGATCTTACCGCTGTTGAGATCCAGTTCGATGTAACCCACTCGTGCACCCAACTGATCTTCAGCATCT
TTTACTTTCACCAGCGTTTCTGGGTGAGCAAAAACAGGAAGGCAAAATGCCGCAAAAAAGGGAATAAGGG
CGACACGGAAATGTTGAATACTCATACTCTTCCTTTTTCAATATTATTGAAGCATTTATCAGGGTTATTG
TCTCATGAGCGGATACATATTTGAATGTATTTAGAAAAATAAACAAATAGGGGTTCCGCGCACATTTCCC
CGAAAAGTGCCACCTGACGTCTAAGAAACCATTATTATCATGACATTAACCTATAAAAATAGGCGTATCA
CGAGGCCCTTTCGTCTCGCGCGTTTCGGTGATGACGGTGAAAACCTCTGACACATGCAGCTCCCGGAGAC
GGTCACAGCTTGTCTGTAAGCGGATGCCGGGAGCAGACAAGCCCGTCAGGGCGCGTCAGCGGGTGTTGGC
GGGTGTCGGGGCTGGCTTAACTATGCGGCATCAGAGCAGATTGTACTGAGAGTGCACCATATGCGGTGTG
AAATACCGCACAGATGCGTAAGGAGAAAATACCGCATCAGGCGCCATTCGCCATTCAGGCTGCGCAACTG
TTGGGAAGGGCGATCGGTGCGGGCCTCTTCGCTATTACGCCAGCTGGCGAAAGGGGGATGTGCTGCAAGG
CGATTAAGTTGGGTAACGCCAGGGTTTTCCCAGTCACGACGTTGTAAAACGACGGCCAGTGAATTCGAGC
TCGGTACCCCCTGCAAGTGGCTAGGAGTCAGTGTCTCGTCATCCTGGGAGAGGTCTCCCGGCCATGGAGA
ATGAGTTCTGTAGGTACCAAGGCTGAGAAGCGGGCACCACACAAGCCAGGCCCCAGGCTCAGGGAGGGGC
TGTGTCTACCAGCCCCAACAGAGCAGTTGGCCCCAGGCTACCAAGGATACCGTGGGAGGAGGACAGGGCC
ATCTGAGGAGGGCATCCCCCGCCTAGGAGATCAGCCCCGTCTCTGGGGTCTCCGCCTGGCTGACCCCCGC
CCCATCCCAATCCACCCCCCAATAGGCTTCACCACGGCAGCATACCTGCGCATCCACGCGGTGAAGGACC
ACGGGCTCCAGGCCCCGCGGGCTGACCGCATCCTGTGCAAGCTGTGCAGCGTGCACTGCAAGACCCCTGC
CCAGCTGGCCGGCCACATGCAGACCCATCTGGGGGGGGCCGCCCCCCCTGTCCCGGGAGACGCCCCCCAG
CCACAGCCCACCTGCTGAGGGGGACCCCCGCACCCACCAGGCAAGGCGTGGGGCATGGCTGGGGGGCGGG
ATGGGGGGTGTGGGGGACAACGGGGCTCAAAGGGCCCAATAGGGGATCTCAGGAAGGCGAGGGATGCCCA
TGTACCACTCAGGCTAGGGAGACTTCTGGGCACAGGGAGGATCCTTGAGAACTGCTCTGTCTGGGTGAGG
ATGCAGGCTGAGGCCTCTGGGGTCCAGATAGGAAGTGAGCAACGGCTGTGTCCCAGGGGAAGCAGGCTGG
GAAGGTGTGGGGTGAGGGCAAGGCTCTTGCCATTCAGATCGCGCTGTGATCCGTGGTGTTTCTCCTGTGC
AGGTACTGGTGAGGTTTGTCCAATGGCGGCGGCAGCGGCAGCGGCGGCAGCGGCAGCAGCGGCAGCAGTA
GCAGCCCCTCCCACAGCTGTGGGCTCCCTCTCGGGGGCGGAGGGGGTGCCTGTGAGCTCTCAGCCACTTC
CCTCCCAACCCTGGGGGATTCCAACTACTGCAAGCGAGAATCTTTATTTTCAGGGCGCCGCCAAATTCAA
AGAAACCGCTGCTGCTAAATTCGAACGCCAGCACATGGACAGCGGAGGTGGAGGTTCGAGCGGTCCCTCG
GGTTCGTCGAGCCTGGAAGTTCTGTTCCAGGGGCCCCTGTCGTCGAGCGGTCCCTCGGGTTCGATGGTGA
GCAAAGGCGAGGAGCTGTTCACCGGGGTGGTGCCCATCCTGGTCGAGCTGGACGGCGACGTAAACGGCCA
CAAGTTCAGCGTGTCCGGCGAGGGCGAGGGCGATGCCACCTACGGCAAGCTGACCCTGAAGTTCATCTGC
ACCACCGGCAAGCTGCCCGTGCCCTGGCCCACCCTCGTGACCACCCTGACCTACGGCGTGCAGTGCTTCA
GCCGCTACCCCGACCACATGAAGCAGCACGACTTCTTCAAGTCCGCCATGCCCGAAGGCTACGTCCAGGA
GCGCACCATCTTCTTCAAGGACGACGGCAACTACAAGACCCGCGCCGAGGTGAAGTTCGAGGGCGACACC
CTGGTGAACCGCATCGAGCTGAAGGGCATCGACTTCAAGGAGGACGGCAACATCCTGGGGCACAAGCTGG
AGTACAACTACAACAGCCACAACGTCTATATCATGGCCGACAAGCAGAAGAACGGCATCAAGGTGAACTT
CAAGATCCGCCACAACATCGAGGACGGCAGCGTGCAGCTCGCCGACCACTACCAGCAGAACACCCCCATC
GGCGACGGCCCCGTGCTGCTGCCCGACAACCACTACCTGAGCACCCAGTCCGCCCTGAGCAAAGACCCCA
ACGAGAAGCGCGATCACATGGTCCTTAAGGAGTTCGTGACCGCCGCCGGGATCACTCTCGGCATGGACGA
GCTGTACAAGTAATGATCTAGAGTCGAGTTAATTAAGAATTCCGCCCCCCCCCCTCTCCCTCCCCCCCCC
TAACGTTACTGGCCGAAGCCGCTTGGAATAAGGCCGGTGTGCGTTTGTCTATATGTTATTTTCCACCATA
TTGCCGTCTTTTGGCAATGTGAGGGCCCGGAAACCTGGCCCTGTCTTCTTGACGAGCATTCCTAGGGGTC
TTTCCCCTCTCGCCAAAGGAATGCAGGGTCTGTTGAATGTCGTGAAGGAAGCAGTTCCTCTGGAAGCTTC
TTGAAGACAAACAACGTCTGTAGCGACCCTTTGCAGGCAGCGGAACCCCCCACCTGGCGACAGGTGCCTC
TGCGGCCAAAAGCCACGTGTATAAGATACACCTGCAAAGGCGGCACAACCCCAGTGCCACGTTGTGAGTT
GGATAGTTGTGGAAAGAGTCAAATGGCTCTCCTCAAGCGTATTCAACAAGGGGCTGAAGGATGCCCAGAA
GGTACCCCATTGTATGGGATCTGATCTGGGGCCTCGGTGCACATGCTTTACATGTGTTTAGTCGAGGTTA
AAAAAACGTCTAGGCCCCCCGAACCACGGGGACGTGGTTTTCCTTTGAAAAACACGATGATAATATGGCC
ACAACCTGTTACATTGCACAAGATAAAAATATATCATCACGAACAGTAAAACTGTCTGCTTACATAAACA
GTAATACAAGGGGTGTTATGGGATCGGCCATTGAACAAGATGGATTGCACGCAGGTTCTCCGGCCGCTTG
GGTGGAGAGGCTATTCGGCTATGACTGGGCACAACAGACAATCGGCTGCTCTGATGCCGCCGTGTTCCGG
CTGTCAGCGCAGGGGCGCCCGGTTCTTTTTGTCAAGACCGACCTGTCCGGTGCCCTGAATGAACTGCAGG
ACGAGGCAGCGCGGCTATCGTGGCTGGCCACGACGGGCGTTCCTTGCGCAGCTGTGCTCGACGTTGTCAC
TGAAGCGGGAAGGGACTGGCTGCTATTGGGCGAAGTGCCGGGGCAGGATCTCCTGTCATCTCACCTTGCT
CCTGCCGAGAAAGTATCCATCATGGCTGATGCAATGCGGCGGCTGCATACGCTTGATCCGGCTACCTGCC
CATTCGACCACCAAGCGAAACATCGCATCGAGCGAGCACGTACTCGGATGGAAGCCGGTCTTGTCGATCA
GGATGATCTGGACGAAGAGCATCAGGGGCTCGCGCCAGCCGAACTGTTCGCCAGGCTCAAGGCGCGCATG
CCCGACGGCGAGGATCTCGTCGTGACCCATGGCGATGCCTGCTTGCCGAATATCATGGTGGAAAATGGCC
GCTTTTCTGGATTCATCGACTGTGGCCGGCTGGGTGTGGCGGACCGCTATCAGGACATAGCGTTGGCTAC
CCGTGATATTGCTGAAGAGCTTGGCGGCGAATGGGCTGACCGCTTCCTCGTGCTTTACGGTATCGCCGCT
CCCGATTCGCAGCGCATCGCCTTCTATCGCCTTCTTGACGAGTTCTTCTGAGTCTGAGCTCCAAGTTGGT
TGCGGGGGAGAGGGGAGAATGGAGTAGAGTCCCTTGGTACAAGCTCCTCTCCCCCCTCTTTTCCCACCAA
CTCCTATTTCCCTACCAACCAAGGAGCCTCCAGAAGGAAAGGAGGAAGAAATGTTTTCTTAGGGGAATTC
GCTAGGTTTTAACGATTTGTTTCTCCTGCTCCTCTTCTGTCAGACCTGACCCCACACAAACCTGTCCCCT
CGGTTGTGTTGAAGTCCCCTGGACAGTGGGCAGGGGTGGCAGAGGACACGAGCAGCCACTGCCCGTACCC
CCTCTCCTCTCTGTAAGCCCATGCCCTGTCTTCCCAGGGACTTGTGAGCCTCTTCCCTCGACGGTCCTCT
TCTCTCCTTCCAGTCCTCTCCCCCTGCTGTCTGCAGCCCCTCCCCGGGGAGTTGGTGCTTTCTTTTCCTT
TTTTTTTTTTTTCCAGGGGGAGGGAGGAGAGGAAGGAGGGGGATCAGAGCTGTCCCAAAGAGGGAAAGCG
GTGAGGTTTGAGGAGGGGCAGAAGCAGGGCCGGCAAAGGTTGTACCTTCATAAGGTGGTATGGGGGGTTG
GGGTCAGGCCCTGAACATCGTCCTACTTGAGAATCTGTCAGGGGAAAAAGTCAAGGGGAGCAGGAGGAAG
AGCCAGGAGGGCCAGAGGCAGAGAAGAGATGGAGTCTTAGGGGCCAGGGTGAGCGAGGGGTCCAGGGCCT
AGAGGTGCTTCCTGGGGGCGGGGGAATGCAGCCAGTGTCCCCCTCCCCTCTTCCACCCCAGCTCCAGCCC
TGGTCTTGTCTTTTCATCCCTCTTCCCCACGACAGAAGAAGTTGTGGCCCTGGCCATGTCATCGTGTTCC
TGTGTCCCCTGCATGTACCCCACCCTCCACCCCTTCCTTTTGCGCGGACCCCATTACAATAAATTTTAAA
TAAAATCCTGTTTCTGGCTCTGGATTGAATGAATTGCCCTCACTAAGAACTGCCGCCAACCCCAAGGGTT
TCTTCTCGGCCTGGTGTCCGTCAATCCAGCCTTGCTCTGCCCTGTGAGGCTGTGAGGTTCTG
Features (pLannotate 1.2.2; 18 found; start..end, strand, type, name):
      1..21      +  misc_feature   MCS (fragment): pUC18/19 multiple cloning site
     58..74      -  protein_bind   lac operator: The lac repressor binds to the lac operator to inhibit transcription in E. coli. This inhibition can be relieved by adding lactose or isopropyl-β-D-thiogalactopyranoside (IPTG). lac repressor encoded by lacI
     82..112     -  promoter       lac promoter: promoter for the E. coli lac operon
    127..148     -  protein_bind   CAP binding site: CAP binding activates transcription in the presence of cAMP. E. coli catabolite activator protein
    161..253     -  CDS            lacI (fragment): lac repressor; lacI; The lac repressor binds to the lac operator to inhibit transcription in E. coli. This inhibition can be relieved by adding lactose or isopropyl-β-D-thiogalactopyranoside (IPTG).
    436..1024    -  rep_origin     ori: high-copy-number ColE1/pMB1/pBR322/pUC origin of replication
   1195..2055    -  CDS            AmpR: β-lactamase; bla; confers resistance to ampicillin, carbenicillin, and related antibiotics
   2056..2160    -  promoter       AmpR promoter: bla
   2255..2290    +  CDS            rop (fragment): Rop protein, which maintains plasmids at low copy number; rop
   2392..2491    +  misc_feature   bom (fragment): basis of mobility region from pBR322
   2497..2654    -  CDS            lacZα (fragment): LacZα fragment of β-galactosidase; lacZ fragment
   3502..3654    +  CDS            MAZ (fragment): MAZ_HUMAN - Also known as ZNF801. Experimental evidence at protein level: Swiss-Prot protein existence level 1. [Isoform 3]: Binds DNA and functions as a transcriptional activator. From Homo sapiens (Human).
   3675..3695    +  CDS            capTEV™ (fragment): composite tag for in vivo biotinylation, TEV protease cleavage, and 6xHis tagging
   3709..3753    +  CDS            S-Tag: affinity and epitope tag derived from pancreatic ribonuclease A
   3844..4563    +  CDS            EGFP: the original enhanced GFP (Yang et al., 1996) mammalian codon-optimized
   4601..5186    +  misc_feature   IRES2: internal ribosome entry site (IRES) of the encephalomyocarditis virus (EMCV)
   5268..6071    +  CDS            NeoR/KanR: aminoglycoside phosphotransferase from Tn5; aph(3')-II (or nptII); confers resistance to neomycin, kanamycin, and G418 (Geneticin®)
   6506..6523    -  promoter       ARG4 promoter (fragment): S. cerevisiae ARG4
