>Addgene plasmid #112359 | pMAZ-donor | addgene full sequence | sequence record 229679 | Addgene NGS Result
GACCTGCAGGCATGCAAGCTTGGCGTAATCATGGTCATAGCTGTTTCCTGTGTGAAATTGTTATCCGCTC
ACAATTCCACACAACATACGAGCCGGAAGCATAAAGTGTAAAGCCTGGGGTGCCTAATGAGTGAGCTAAC
TCACATTAATTGCGTTGCGCTCACTGCCCGCTTTCCAGTCGGGAAACCTGTCGTGCCAGCTGCATTAATG
AATCGGCCAACGCGCGGGGAGAGGCGGTTTGCGTATTGGGCGCTCTTCCGCTTCCTCGCTCACTGACTCG
CTGCGCTCGGTCGTTCGGCTGCGGCGAGCGGTATCAGCTCACTCAAAGGCGGTAATACGGTTATCCACAG
AATCAGGGGATAACGCAGGAAAGAACATGTGAGCAAAAGGCCAGCAAAAGGCCAGGAACCGTAAAAAGGC
CGCGTTGCTGGCGTTTTTCCATAGGCTCCGCCCCCCTGACGAGCATCACAAAAATCGACGCTCAAGTCAG
AGGTGGCGAAACCCGACAGGACTATAAAGATACCAGGCGTTTCCCCCTGGAAGCTCCCTCGTGCGCTCTC
CTGTTCCGACCCTGCCGCTTACCGGATACCTGTCCGCCTTTCTCCCTTCGGGAAGCGTGGCGCTTTCTCA
TAGCTCACGCTGTAGGTATCTCAGTTCGGTGTAGGTCGTTCGCTCCAAGCTGGGCTGTGTGCACGAACCC
CCCGTTCAGCCCGACCGCTGCGCCTTATCCGGTAACTATCGTCTTGAGTCCAACCCGGTAAGACACGACT
TATCGCCACTGGCAGCAGCCACTGGTAACAGGATTAGCAGAGCGAGGTATGTAGGCGGTGCTACAGAGTT
CTTGAAGTGGTGGCCTAACTACGGCTACACTAGAAGAACAGTATTTGGTATCTGCGCTCTGCTGAAGCCA
GTTACCTTCGGAAAAAGAGTTGGTAGCTCTTGATCCGGCAAACAAACCACCGCTGGTAGCGGTGGTTTTT
TTGTTTGCAAGCAGCAGATTACGCGCAGAAAAAAAGGATCTCAAGAAGATCCTTTGATCTTTTCTACGGG
GTCTGACGCTCAGTGGAACGAAAACTCACGTTAAGGGATTTTGGTCATGAGATTATCAAAAAGGATCTTC
ACCTAGATCCTTTTAAATTAAAAATGAAGTTTTAAATCAATCTAAAGTATATATGAGTAAACTTGGTCTG
ACAGTTACCAATGCTTAATCAGTGAGGCACCTATCTCAGCGATCTGTCTATTTCGTTCATCCATAGTTGC
CTGACTCCCCGTCGTGTAGATAACTACGATACGGGAGGGCTTACCATCTGGCCCCAGTGCTGCAATGATA
CCGCGAGACCCACGCTCACCGGCTCCAGATTTATCAGCAATAAACCAGCCAGCCGGAAGGGCCGAGCGCA
GAAGTGGTCCTGCAACTTTATCCGCCTCCATCCAGTCTATTAATTGTTGCCGGGAAGCTAGAGTAAGTAG
TTCGCCAGTTAATAGTTTGCGCAACGTTGTTGCCATTGCTACAGGCATCGTGGTGTCACGCTCGTCGTTT
GGTATGGCTTCATTCAGCTCCGGTTCCCAACGATCAAGGCGAGTTACATGATCCCCCATGTTGTGCAAAA
AAGCGGTTAGCTCCTTCGGTCCTCCGATCGTTGTCAGAAGTAAGTTGGCCGCAGTGTTATCACTCATGGT
TATGGCAGCACTGCATAATTCTCTTACTGTCATGCCATCCGTAAGATGCTTTTCTGTGACTGGTGAGTAC
TCAACCAAGTCATTCTGAGAATAGTGTATGCGGCGACCGAGTTGCTCTTGCCCGGCGTCAATACGGGATA
ATACCGCGCCACATAGCAGAACTTTAAAAGTGCTCATCATTGGAAAACGTTCTTCGGGGCGAAAACTCTC
AAGGATCTTACCGCTGTTGAGATCCAGTTCGATGTAACCCACTCGTGCACCCAACTGATCTTCAGCATCT
TTTACTTTCACCAGCGTTTCTGGGTGAGCAAAAACAGGAAGGCAAAATGCCGCAAAAAAGGGAATAAGGG
CGACACGGAAATGTTGAATACTCATACTCTTCCTTTTTCAATATTATTGAAGCATTTATCAGGGTTATTG
TCTCATGAGCGGATACATATTTGAATGTATTTAGAAAAATAAACAAATAGGGGTTCCGCGCACATTTCCC
CGAAAAGTGCCACCTGACGTCTAAGAAACCATTATTATCATGACATTAACCTATAAAAATAGGCGTATCA
CGAGGCCCTTTCGTCTCGCGCGTTTCGGTGATGACGGTGAAAACCTCTGACACATGCAGCTCCCGGAGAC
GGTCACAGCTTGTCTGTAAGCGGATGCCGGGAGCAGACAAGCCCGTCAGGGCGCGTCAGCGGGTGTTGGC
GGGTGTCGGGGCTGGCTTAACTATGCGGCATCAGAGCAGATTGTACTGAGAGTGCACCATATGCGGTGTG
AAATACCGCACAGATGCGTAAGGAGAAAATACCGCATCAGGCGCCATTCGCCATTCAGGCTGCGCAACTG
TTGGGAAGGGCGATCGGTGCGGGCCTCTTCGCTATTACGCCAGCTGGCGAAAGGGGGATGTGCTGCAAGG
CGATTAAGTTGGGTAACGCCAGGGTTTTCCCAGTCACGACGTTGTAAAACGACGGCCAGTGAATTCGAGC
TCGGTACCCCCTGCAAGTGGCTAGGAGTCAGTGTCTCGTCATCCTGGGAGAGGTCTCCCGGCCATGGAGA
ATGAGTTCTGTAGGTACCAAGGCTGAGAAGCGGGCACCACACAAGCCAGGCCCCAGGCTCAGGGAGGGGC
TGTGTCTACCAGCCCCAACAGAGCAGTTGGCCCCAGGCTACCAAGGATACCGTGGGAGGAGGACAGGGCC
ATCTGAGGAGGGCATCCCCCGCCTAGGAGATCAGCCCCGTCTCTGGGGTCTCCGCCTGGCTGACCCCCGC
CCCATCCCAATCCACCCCCCAATAGGCTTCACCACGGCAGCATACCTGCGCATCCACGCGGTGAAGGACC
ACGGGCTCCAGGCCCCGCGGGCTGACCGCATCCTGTGCAAGCTGTGCAGCGTGCACTGCAAGACCCCTGC
CCAGCTGGCCGGCCACATGCAGACCCATCTGGGGGGGGCCGCCCCCCCTGTCCCGGGAGACGCCCCCCAG
CCACAGCCCACCTGCTGAGGGGGACCCCCGCACCCACCAGGCAAGGCGTGGGGCATGGCTGGGGGGCGGG
ATGGGGGGTGTGGGGGACAACGGGGCTCAAAGGGCCCAATAGGGGATCTCAGGAAGGCGAGGGATGCCCA
TGTACCACTCAGGCTAGGGAGACTTCTGGGCACAGGGAGGATCCTTGAGAACTGCTCTGTCTGGGTGAGG
ATGCAGGCTGAGGCCTCTGGGGTCCAGATAGGAAGTGAGCAACGGCTGTGTCCCAGGGGAAGCAGGCTGG
GAAGGTGTGGGGTGAGGGCAAGGCTCTTGCCATTCAGATCGCGCTGTGATCCGTGGTGTTTCTCCTGTGC
AGGTACTGGTGAGGTTTGTCCAATGGCGGCGGCGGCAGCGGCAGCGGCGGCAGCGGCAGCAGCGGCAGCA
GTAGCAGCCCCTCCCACAGCTGTGGGCTCCCTCTCGGGGGCGGAGGGGGTGCCTGTGAGCTCTCAGCCAC
TTCCCTCCCAACCCTGGGGGATTCCAACTACTGCAAGCGAGAATCTTTATTTTCAGGGCGCCGCCAAATT
CAAAGAAACCGCTGCTGCTAAATTCGAACGCCAGCACATGGACAGCGGAGGTGGAGGTTCGAGCGGTCCC
TCGGGTTCGTCGAGCCTGGAAGTTCTGTTCCAGGGGCCCCTGTCGTCGAGCGGTCCCTCGGGTTCGATGG
TGAGCAAAGGCGAGGAGCTGTTCACCGGGGTGGTGCCCATCCTGGTCGAGCTGGACGGCGACGTAAACGG
CCACAAGTTCAGCGTGTCCGGCGAGGGCGAGGGCGATGCCACCTACGGCAAGCTGACCCTGAAGTTCATC
TGCACCACCGGCAAGCTGCCCGTGCCCTGGCCCACCCTCGTGACCACCCTGACCTACGGCGTGCAGTGCT
TCAGCCGCTACCCCGACCACATGAAGCAGCACGACTTCTTCAAGTCCGCCATGCCCGAAGGCTACGTCCA
GGAGCGCACCATCTTCTTCAAGGACGACGGCAACTACAAGACCCGCGCCGAGGTGAAGTTCGAGGGCGAC
ACCCTGGTGAACCGCATCGAGCTGAAGGGCATCGACTTCAAGGAGGACGGCAACATCCTGGGGCACAAGC
TGGAGTACAACTACAACAGCCACAACGTCTATATCATGGCCGACAAGCAGAAGAACGGCATCAAGGTGAA
CTTCAAGATCCGCCACAACATCGAGGACGGCAGCGTGCAGCTCGCCGACCACTACCAGCAGAACACCCCC
ATCGGCGACGGCCCCGTGCTGCTGCCCGACAACCACTACCTGAGCACCCAGTCCGCCCTGAGCAAAGACC
CCAACGAGAAGCGCGATCACATGGTCCTTAAGGAGTTCGTGACCGCCGCCGGGATCACTCTCGGCATGGA
CGAGCTGTACAAGTAATGATCTAGAGTCGAGTTAATTAAGAATTCCGCCCCCCCCCCTCTCCCTCCCCCC
CCCTAACGTTACTGGCCGAAGCCGCTTGGAATAAGGCCGGTGTGCGTTTGTCTATATGTTATTTTCCACC
ATATTGCCGTCTTTTGGCAATGTGAGGGCCCGGAAACCTGGCCCTGTCTTCTTGACGAGCATTCCTAGGG
GTCTTTCCCCTCTCGCCAAAGGAATGCAGGGTCTGTTGAATGTCGTGAAGGAAGCAGTTCCTCTGGAAGC
TTCTTGAAGACAAACAACGTCTGTAGCGACCCTTTGCAGGCAGCGGAACCCCCCACCTGGCGACAGGTGC
CTCTGCGGCCAAAAGCCACGTGTATAAGATACACCTGCAAAGGCGGCACAACCCCAGTGCCACGTTGTGA
GTTGGATAGTTGTGGAAAGAGTCAAATGGCTCTCCTCAAGCGTATTCAACAAGGGGCTGAAGGATGCCCA
GAAGGTACCCCATTGTATGGGATCTGATCTGGGGCCTCGGTGCACATGCTTTACATGTGTTTAGTCGAGG
TTAAAAAAACGTCTAGGCCCCCCGAACCACGGGGACGTGGTTTTCCTTTGAAAAACACGATGATAATATG
GCCACAACCTGTTACATTGCACAAGATAAAAATATATCATCACGAACAGTAAAACTGTCTGCTTACATAA
ACAGTAATACAAGGGGTGTTATGGGATCGGCCATTGAACAAGATGGATTGCACGCAGGTTCTCCGGCCGC
TTGGGTGGAGAGGCTATTCGGCTATGACTGGGCACAACAGACAATCGGCTGCTCTGATGCCGCCGTGTTC
CGGCTGTCAGCGCAGGGGCGCCCGGTTCTTTTTGTCAAGACCGACCTGTCCGGTGCCCTGAATGAACTGC
AGGACGAGGCAGCGCGGCTATCGTGGCTGGCCACGACGGGCGTTCCTTGCGCAGCTGTGCTCGACGTTGT
CACTGAAGCGGGAAGGGACTGGCTGCTATTGGGCGAAGTGCCGGGGCAGGATCTCCTGTCATCTCACCTT
GCTCCTGCCGAGAAAGTATCCATCATGGCTGATGCAATGCGGCGGCTGCATACGCTTGATCCGGCTACCT
GCCCATTCGACCACCAAGCGAAACATCGCATCGAGCGAGCACGTACTCGGATGGAAGCCGGTCTTGTCGA
TCAGGATGATCTGGACGAAGAGCATCAGGGGCTCGCGCCAGCCGAACTGTTCGCCAGGCTCAAGGCGCGC
ATGCCCGACGGCGAGGATCTCGTCGTGACCCATGGCGATGCCTGCTTGCCGAATATCATGGTGGAAAATG
GCCGCTTTTCTGGATTCATCGACTGTGGCCGGCTGGGTGTGGCGGACCGCTATCAGGACATAGCGTTGGC
TACCCGTGATATTGCTGAAGAGCTTGGCGGCGAATGGGCTGACCGCTTCCTCGTGCTTTACGGTATCGCC
GCTCCCGATTCGCAGCGCATCGCCTTCTATCGCCTTCTTGACGAGTTCTTCTGAGTCTGAGCTCCAAGTT
GGTTGCGGGGGAGAGGGGAGAATGGAGTAGAGTCCCTTGGTACAAGCTCCTCTCCCCCCTCTTTTCCCAC
CAACTCCTATTTCCCTACCAACCAAGGAGCCTCCAGAAGGAAAGGAGGAAGAAATGTTTTCTTAGGGGAA
TTCGCTAGGTTTTAACGATTTGTTTCTCCTGCTCCTCTTCTATCAGACCTGACCCCACACAAACCTGTCC
CCTCGGTTGTGTTGAAGTCCCCTGGACAGTGGGCAGGGGTGGCAGAGGACACGAGCAGCCACTGCCCGTA
CCCCCTCTCCTCTCTGTAAGCCCATGCCCTGTCTTCCCAGGGACTTGTGAGCCTCTTCCCTCGACGGTCC
TCTTCTCTCCTTCCAGTCCTCTCCCCCTGCTGTCTGCAGCCCCTCCCCGGGGAGTTGGTGCTTTCTTTTC
CTTTTTTTTTTTTTTCCAGGGGGAGGGAGGAGAGGAAGGAGGGGGATCAGAGCTGTCCCAAAGAGGGAAA
GCGGTGAGGTTTGAGGAGGGGCAGAAGCAGGGCCGGCAAAGGTTGTACCTTCATAAGGTGGTATGGGGGG
TTGGGGTCAGGCCCTGAACATCGTCCTACTTGAGAATCTGTCAGGGGAAAAAGTCAAGGGGAGCAGGAGG
AAGAGCCAGGAGGGCCAGAGGCAGAGAAGAGATGGAGTCTTAGGGGCCAGGGTGAGCGAGGGGTCCAGGG
CCTAGAGGTGCTTCCTGGGGGCGGGGGAATGCAGCCAGTGTCCCCCTCCCCTCTTCCACCCCAGCTCCAG
CCCTGGTCTTGTCTTTTCATCCCTCTTCCCCACGACAGAAGAAGTTGTGGCCCTGGCCATGTCATCGTGT
TCCTGTGTCCCCTGCATGTACCCCACCCTCCACCCCTTCCTTTTGCGCGGACCCCATTACAATAAATTTT
AAATAAAATCCTGTTTCTGGCTCTGGATTGAATGAATTGCCCTCACTAAGAACTGCCGCCAACCCCAAGG
GTTTCTTCTCGGCCTGGTGTCCGTCAATCCAGCCTTGCTCTGCCCTGTGAGGCTGTGAGGTTCTG
Features (pLannotate 1.2.2; 18 found; start..end, strand, type, name):
      1..21      +  misc_feature   MCS (fragment): pUC18/19 multiple cloning site
     58..74      -  protein_bind   lac operator: The lac repressor binds to the lac operator to inhibit transcription in E. coli. This inhibition can be relieved by adding lactose or isopropyl-β-D-thiogalactopyranoside (IPTG). lac repressor encoded by lacI
     82..112     -  promoter       lac promoter: promoter for the E. coli lac operon
    127..148     -  protein_bind   CAP binding site: CAP binding activates transcription in the presence of cAMP. E. coli catabolite activator protein
    161..253     -  CDS            lacI (fragment): lac repressor; lacI; The lac repressor binds to the lac operator to inhibit transcription in E. coli. This inhibition can be relieved by adding lactose or isopropyl-β-D-thiogalactopyranoside (IPTG).
    436..1024    -  rep_origin     ori: high-copy-number ColE1/pMB1/pBR322/pUC origin of replication
   1195..2055    -  CDS            AmpR: β-lactamase; bla; confers resistance to ampicillin, carbenicillin, and related antibiotics
   2056..2160    -  promoter       AmpR promoter: bla
   2255..2290    +  CDS            rop (fragment): Rop protein, which maintains plasmids at low copy number; rop
   2392..2491    +  misc_feature   bom (fragment): basis of mobility region from pBR322
   2497..2654    -  CDS            lacZα (fragment): LacZα fragment of β-galactosidase; lacZ fragment
   3502..3657    +  CDS            MAZ (fragment): MAZ_HUMAN - Also known as ZNF801. Experimental evidence at protein level: Swiss-Prot protein existence level 1. [Isoform 3]: Binds DNA and functions as a transcriptional activator. From Homo sapiens (Human).
   3678..3698    +  CDS            capTEV™ (fragment): composite tag for in vivo biotinylation, TEV protease cleavage, and 6xHis tagging
   3712..3756    +  CDS            S-Tag: affinity and epitope tag derived from pancreatic ribonuclease A
   3847..4566    +  CDS            EGFP: the original enhanced GFP (Yang et al., 1996) mammalian codon-optimized
   4604..5189    +  misc_feature   IRES2: internal ribosome entry site (IRES) of the encephalomyocarditis virus (EMCV)
   5271..6074    +  CDS            NeoR/KanR: aminoglycoside phosphotransferase from Tn5; aph(3')-II (or nptII); confers resistance to neomycin, kanamycin, and G418 (Geneticin®)
   6509..6526    -  promoter       ARG4 promoter (fragment): S. cerevisiae ARG4
