[The description below was written by a language model from this plasmid's Addgene catalogue record and pLannotate feature annotations shown in this document.]
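Description:
pMAZ-donor is a homology-directed repair template for CRISPR knock-in, built by Gibson assembly in the pUC19 backbone and designed to tag the endogenous human transcription factor MAZ with GFP. It replicates in E. coli from the high-copy pUC/ColE1-type origin and is selected with ampicillin through the bla gene. The remaining bacterial features (lac promoter and operator, CAP site, lacZα fragment, and short lacI, rop and bom fragments) are backbone remnants with no role in the editing function.

The payload is an EGFP-IRES-Neo cassette flanked by MAZ homology arms that were cloned from K562 cells. The feature tables show a fragment of the MAZ coding sequence ending just upstream of the cassette, followed on the same strand by a short match to a TEV-cleavage/His-type composite tag, an S-tag, and then EGFP. This layout is consistent with a C-terminal fusion to the MAZ protein. Downstream, an EMCV IRES drives translation of the Tn5 neomycin phosphotransferase. No mammalian promoter is annotated in the cassette, so both EGFP and NeoR expression would depend on correct integration into the MAZ locus and transcription from the endogenous promoter, which would allow G418 selection of targeted cells. The unannotated stretches on either side of the cassette presumably hold the rest of the homology arms, and the tiny yeast ARG4 promoter hit there is most likely a spurious match.

The record lists a single-nucleotide change in the insert (G>A on chromosome 16, hg38) but does not state its purpose. The donor is meant to be used with its companion guide RNA plasmid, pMAZ.1.0-gDNA. The depositor and repository sequences differ by three nucleotides within the MAZ fragment but are otherwise annotated identically.
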