Addgene plasmid #112359: pMAZ-donor
Purpose: CRISPR donor plasmid to tag human transcription factor MAZ with GFP
Depositing lab: Kevin White. Depositing organization: University of Chicago.
Backbone
  Vector backbone: pUC19
  Vector type: CRISPR
Growth in bacteria
  Bacterial resistance: Ampicillin, 100 μg/mL
  Growth temperature: 37°C
  Growth strain: DH5alpha
  Copy number: High Copy
Gene/Insert
  Gene/Insert name: MAZ homology arms flanking EGFP-IRES-Neo cassette
  Species: H. sapiens (human)
  Mutation: hg38:16:29809765:G>A
  Entrez Gene: MAZ (a.k.a. PUR1, Pur-1, SAF-1, SAF-2, SAF-3, ZF87, ZNF801, Zif87)
  Cloning method: Gibson Cloning
  Sequencing primers: 5′ M13pUC-fwd; 3′ M13pUC-rev
Terms and licenses: Academic/Nonprofit Terms; Industry Terms: Not Available to Industry
Depositor comments: Cloning source: K562. Use with plasmid pMAZ.1.0-gDNA.
How to cite: pMAZ-donor was a gift from Kevin White (Addgene plasmid # 112359 ; http://n2t.net/addgene:112359 ; RRID:Addgene_112359)
